>Addgene plasmid #164615 | pSF4 TetCMV ATF4(5'UTR)-SunTag-Renilla-FKBP-Stop-24xMS2v5-CTE-polyA | addgene full sequence | sequence record 325006 | Addgene NGS Result
ACACACACACACACACACACACACACACACACAATCATACACATAAACACAATNNCACACACACACACAT
GCACAATCACACACACACAATCACACACAAACATACATACACACAATCACACACAACCATACACACATAT
ACACAATCACACACACAAACACAATCACACACACACACATCAATCAATCAATCAATCAATATACCAAAAA
TGATAGCTCATACCTGTAATCTTAGATGTGGGAAGGCTAAAACAGCAGGCTACCCATGACTTCAAGGTCA
CCCTGGGTTACAGAGTAGCTAATAGTCTAGCTTGAACTATAGTGTAGGATCTTTAAAAAAAAATTAACCA
ACCAACCAACAAACAAACAAACAAACAACAACAACAACAAATGGAAGACAGAGGACAAAAAAAAATAAAA
GAAAAAGTAGAAAGCCAATGGAGATACTATCTTAAAATTAGAAATATTTATGACACATTCTGAATACTCC
ATGTTTATTTCAAGGAAGCCAATGTAACTTTAAGTACTATGGCCATTTAATGTAAATACTTAAGAAAAAA
AACCAAATTAATTTTGATACATGCTGCATGTGAAAGACCCCCGCTGACGGGTAGTCAATCACTCAGAGGA
GACCCTCTCAAGGAACAGCGAGACCACAAGTCGGATGCAACTGCAAGAGGGTTTATTGGATACACGGGTA
CCCGGGCGACTCAGTCAATCGGAGGACTGGCGCCCCGAGTGAGGGGTTGTGGGCTCGAGCTCGGGGAGCA
GAAGCGCGCGAACAGAAGTCGAGCTAGCTTGCCAAACCTACAGGTGGGGTCTTTCATTCCCCCCTTTTTC
TGGAGACTAAATAAAATCTTTTATTTTATCTATGGCTCGTACTCTATAGGCTTCAGCTGGTGATATTGTT
GAGTCAAAACTAGAGCCTGGACCACTGATATCCTGTCTTTAACAAATTGGACTAATCCGGATCTGAAGTT
CCTATACTTTCTAGAGAATAGGAACTTCGGAATAGGAACTTCGCGGCCAGATCTTTTGCGGCCGCTTTGG
GCCGGCCGAATTCTTTACTCCCTATCAGTGATAGAGAACGTATGAAGAGTTTACTCCCTATCAGTGATAG
AGAACGTATGCAGACTTTACTCCCTATCAGTGATAGAGAACGTATAAGGAGTTTACTCCCTATCAGTGAT
AGAGAACGTATGACCAGTTTACTCCCTATCAGTGATAGAGAACGTATCTACAGTTTACTCCCTATCAGTG
ATAGAGAACGTATATCCAGTTTACTCCCTATCAGTGATAGAGAACGTATAAGCTTTAGGCGTGTACGGTG
GGCGCCTATAAAAGCAGAGCTCGTTTAGTGAACCGTCAGATCGCCTGGATTTCTACTTTGCCCGCCCACA
GATGTAGTTTTCTCTGCGCGTGTGCGTTTTCCCTCCTCCCCGCCCTCAGGGTCCACGGCCACCATGGCGT
ATTAGGGGCAGCAGTGCCTGCGGCAGCATTGGCCTTTGCAGCGGCGGCAGCAGCACCAGGCTCTGCAGCG
GCAACCCCCAGCGGCTTAAGCCATGGCGCTTCTCACGGCATTCAGCAGCAGCGTTGCTGTAACCGACAAA
GACACCTTCGAATTAAGCACATTCCTCGATTCCAGCAAAGCACCGCAACATGACCGAAATGAGCTTCCTG
AGCAGCGAGGTGTTGGTGGGGGACTTGATGTCCCCCTTCGACCAGTCGGGTTTGGGGGCTGACGGTCCGG
GTGGATCTGGAGGTGGAGGTTCTGGAGGAGAAGAACTTTTGAGCAAGAATTATCATCTTGAGAACGAAGT
GGCTCGTCTTAAGAAAGGTTCTGGCAGTGGAGAAGAACTGCTTTCAAAGAATTACCACCTGGAAAATGAG
GTAGCTAGACTGAAAAAGGGGAGCGGAAGTGGGGAGGAGTTGCTGAGCAAAAATTATCATTTGGAGAACG
AAGTAGCACGACTAAAGAAAGGGTCCGGATCGGGTGAGGAGTTACTCTCGAAAAATTATCATCTCGAAAA
CGAAGTGGCTCGGCTAAAAAAGGGCAGTGGTTCTGGAGAAGAGCTATTATCTAAAAACTACCACCTCGAA
AATGAGGTGGCACGCTTAAAAAAGGGAAGTGGCAGTGGTGAAGAGCTACTATCCAAGAATTATCATCTTG
AGAACGAGGTAGCGCGTTTGAAGAAGGGTTCCGGCTCAGGAGAGGAACTGCTCTCGAAGAACTATCATCT
TGAAAATGAGGTCGCTCGATTAAAAAAGGGATCGGGCAGTGGTGAGGAACTACTTTCAAAGAATTACCAC
CTCGAAAACGAAGTAGCTCGATTAAAGAAAGGTTCAGGGTCGGGTGAAGAATTACTGAGTAAAAATTATC
ATCTGGAAAATGAGGTAGCGAGACTAAAAAAGGGGAGTGGTTCTGGCGAAGAGTTGCTATCGAAAAATTA
TCATCTTGAGAACGAAGTTGCTAGGCTCAAAAAGGGCTCAGGCTCAGGCGAGGAGTTGCTCTCGAAAAAC
TACCACTTGGAAAATGAGGTCGCGAGGTTGAAAAAGGGGAGCGGGTCGGGCGAGGAGTTATTGAGCAAAA
ACTATCATTTAGAGAACGAAGTCGCGCGCTTAAAGAAAGGCTCGGGCTCGGGCGAAGAACTCTTATCGAA
GAACTACCACCTCGAAAATGAGGTCGCCAGGTTGAAAAAGGGCAGTGGCAGCGGGGAGGAACTCTTGAGC
AAGAACTACCACTTGGAGAATGAGGTCGCGAGATTGAAGAAAGGGTCGGGGAGCGGCGAGGAATTGCTCA
GCAAGAATTATCATTTGGAGAACGAAGTCGCCAGGCTCAAGAAAGGCTCGGGGTCGGGGGAGGAATTGTT
GAGTAAAAACTACCACTTGGAAAATGAAGTCGCCAGGCTCAAAAAAGGGAGTGGGAGCGGCGAAGAGTTA
TTGAGCAAAAATTACCACTTGGAGAACGAAGTGGCAAGGCTCAAGAAAGGGAGCGGCAGCGGGGAGGAGC
TCTTATCGAAGAACTACCACTTAGAGAATGAAGTCGCCCGCTTGAAGAAAGGCTCGGGGAGCGGGGAAGA
GCTCTTGAGCAAGAACTACCACTTGGAAAATGAGGTGGCGCGCTTGAAGAAAGGGAGCGGGAGCGGGGAA
GAGTTACTATCTAAGAATTATCATCTCGAGAACGAGGTGGCTCGACTAAAGAAGGGCTCCGGCAGTGGGG
AGGAACTCCTGTCGAAGAACTATCATCTTGAAAATGAGGTTGCAAGACTTAAAAAGGGGTCCGGATCAGG
TGAGGAACTACTCAGTAAGAATTACCACCTGGAAAACGAAGTAGCTCGATTAAAGAAAGGTTCAGGGTCG
GGTGAAGAACTGCTCTCAAAAGATTATCATTTGGAAAATGAGGTTGCACGTTTAAAAAAGGGAAGTGGCA
GTGGTGAGGAACTTCTGTCGAAAAATTATCATCTCGAGAATGAAGTAGCCCGACTTAAAAAGGGTTCTGG
CTCGGGTCAGCGGCCGCACCGGTCAGCTTCCAAGGTGTACGACCCCGAGCAACGCAAACGCATGATCACT
GGGCCTCAGTGGTGGGCTCGCTGCAAGCAAATGAACGTGCTGGACTCCTTCATCAACTACTATGATTCCG
AGAAGCACGCCGAGAACGCCGTGATTTTTCTGCATGGTAACGCTGCCTCCAGCTACCTGTGGAGGCACGT
CGTGCCTCACATCGAGCCCGTGGCTAGATGCATCATCCCTGATCTGATCGGAATGGGTAAGTCCGGCAAG
AGCGGGAATGGCTCATATCGCCTCCTGGATCACTACAAGTACCTCACCGCTTGGTTCGAGCTGCTGAACC
TTCCAAAGAAAATCATCTTTGTGGGCCACGACTGGGGGGCTTGTCTGGCCTTTCACTACTCCTACGAGCA
CCAAGACAAGATCAAGGCCATCGTCCATGCTGAGAGTGTCGTGGACGTGATCGAGTCCTGGGACGAGTGG
CCTGACATCGAGGAGGATATCGCCCTGATCAAGAGCGAAGAGGGCGAGAAAATGGTGCTTGAGAATAACT
TCTTCGTCGAGACCATGCTCCCAAGCAAGATCATGCGGAAACTGGAGCCTGAGGAGTTCGCTGCCTACCT
GGAGCCATTCAAGGAGAAGGGCGAGGTTAGACGGCCTACCCTCTCCTGGCCTCGCGAGATCCCTCTCGTT
AAGGGAGGCAAGCCCGACGTCGTCCAGATTGTCCGCAACTACAACGCCTACCTTCGGGCCAGCGACGATC
TGCCTAAGATGTTCATCGAGTCCGACCCTGGGTTCTTTTCCAACGCTATTGTCGAGGGAGCTAAGAAGTT
CCCTAACACCGAGTTCGTGAAGGTGAAGGGCCTCCACTTCAGCCAGGAGGACGCTCCAGATGAAATGGGT
AAGTACATCAAGAGCTTCGTGGAGCGCGTGCTGAAGAACGAGCAGATGGGAGTGCAGGTGGAAACCATCT
CCCCAGGAGACGGGCGCACCTTCCCCAAGCGCGGCCAGACCTGTGTGGTGCACTACACCGGGATGCTTGA
AGATGGAAAGAAAGTCGATTCCTCCCGGGACAGAAACAAGCCCTTTAAGTTTATGCTAGGCAAGCAGGAG
GTGATCCGAGGCTGGGAAGAAGGGGTTGCCCAGATGAGTGTGGGTCAGAGAGCCAAACTGACTATATCTC
CAGATTATGCCTATGGTGCCACTGGGCACCCAGGCATCATCCCACCACATGCCACTCTCGTCTTCGATGT
GGAGCTTCTAAAACCGGAATAAGGGCCAGGGAAGAACTGGCTCGGAAAGAGGACCCCACATGTTGTAGCT
TCAAGTTTAAACGGATCCAACCTACAAACGGGTGGAGGATCACCCCACCCGACACTTCACAATCAAGGGG
TACAATACACAAGGGTGGAGGAACACCCCACCCTCCAGACACATTACACAGAAATCCAATCAAACAGAAG
CACCATCAGGGCTTCTGCTACCAAATTTATCTCAAAAAACTACAACAAGGAATCACCATCAGGGATTCCC
TGTGCAATATACGTCAAACGAGGGCCACGACGGGAGGACGATCACGCCTCCCGAATATCGGCATGTCTGG
CTTTCGAATTCAGTGCGTGGAGCATCAGCCCACGCAGCCAATCAGAGTCGAATACAAGTCGACTTTCGCG
AAGAGCATCAGCCTTCGCGCCATTCTTACACAAACCACACTCTCCCCTACAGGAACAGCATCAGCGTTCC
TGCCCAGTACCCAACTCAAGAAAATTTATGTCCCCATGCAGCATCAGCGCATGGGCCCCAAGAATACATC
CCCAACAAAATCACATCCGAGCACCAACAGGGCTCGGAGTGTTGTTTCTTGTCCAACTGGACAAACCCTC
CATGGACCATCAGGCCATGGACTCTCACCAACAAGACAAAAACTACTCTTCTCGAAGCAGCATCAGCGCT
TCGAAACACTCGAGCATACATTGTGCCTATTTCTTGGGTGGACGATCACGCCACCCATGCTCTCACGAAT
TTCAAAACACGGACAAGGACGAGCACCACCAGGGCTCGTCGTTCCACGTCCAATACGATTACTTACCTTT
CGGGATCACGATCACGGATCCCGCAGCTACATCACTTCCACTCAGGACATTCAAGCATGCACGATCACGG
CATGCTCCACAAGTCTCAACCACAGAAACTACCAAATGGGTTCAGCACCAGCGAACCCACTCCTACCTCA
AACCTCTTCCCACAAAACTGGCAAGCAGGATCACCGCTTGCCCATTCCAACATACCAAATCAAAAACAAT
TACTGGTACAGCATCAGCGTACCAGCCCACATCTCTCACTACTATCAAAAACCAAACCGTTCAGCAACAG
CGAACGGTACACACGGAAAAATCAACTGGTTTACAAATACGAAAGACGATCACGCTTTCGTCCAGCGCAA
ACTATTACGAAAAACATCCGACGGGAAGAGCAACAGCCTTCCCGCGGCGGAAAACCTCACAAAAACACGA
CAAACGGATGCACGAACACGGCATCCGCCGACAACCCACAAACTTACAACCAGGCAAACGGTGCAGGATC
ACCGCACCGTACATCAAACACCTCAGATCTCATTTCGCGCGGGATCCAGACCACCTCCCCTGCGAGCTAA
GCTGGACAGCCAATGACGGGTAAGAGAGTGACATTTTTCACTAACCTAAGACAGGAGGGCCGTCAGAGCT
ACTGCCTAATCCAAAGACGGGTAAAAGTGATAAAAATGTATCACTCCAACCTAAGACAGGCGCAGCTTCC
GAGGGATTTGAGATCCAGACATGATAAGATACATTGATGAGTTTGGACAAACCAAAACTAGAATGCAGTG
AAAAAAATGCCTTATTTGTGAAATTTGTGATGCTATTGCCTTATTTGTAACCATTATAAGCTGCAATAAA
CAAGTTAACAACAACAATTGCATTCATTTTATGTTTCAGGTTCAGGGGGAGGTGTGGGAGGTTTTTTAAA
GCAAGTAAAACCTCTACAAATGTGGTATGGCTGATTATGATCTGAAGTTCCTATACTATTTGAAGAATAG
GAACTTCGGAATAGGAACTTCGGATCTCATATGGCCATATGGGGGCGCCTAGAGAAGGAGTGAGGGCTGG
ATAAAGGGAGGATCGAGGCGGGGTCGAACGAGGAGGTTCAAGGGGGAGAGACGGGGCGGATGGAGGAAGA
GGAGGCGGAGGCTTAGGGTGTACAAAGGGCTTGACCCAGGGAGGGGGGTCAAAAGCCAAGGCTTCCCAGG
TCACGATGTAGGGGACCTGGTCTGGGTGTCCATGCGGGCCAGGTGAAAAGACCTTGATCTTAACCTGGGT
GATGAGGTCTCGGTTAAAGGTGCCGTCTCGCGGCCATCCGACGTTAAAGGTTGGCCATTCTGCAGAGCAG
AAGGTAACCCAACGTCTCTTCTTGACATCTACCGACTGGTTGTGAGCGATCCGCTCGACATCTTTCCAGT
GACCTAAGGTCAAACTTAAGGGAGTGGTAACAGGCTAGCCCGGGCCCATATTTTCAGACAAATACAGAAA
CACAGTCAGACAGAGACAACACAGAACGATGCTGCAGCAGACAAGACGCGCGGCGCGGCTTCGGTCCCAA
ACCGAAAGCAAAAATTCAGACGGAGGCGGGAACTGTTTTAGGTTCTCGTCTCCTACCAGAACCACATATC
CCTCCTCTAAGGGGGGTGCACCAAAGAGTCCTAAACGATCGGGATTTTAGGACTCAGGTCGGGCCACAAA
AACGGCCCCCGAAGTCCCTGGGACGTCTCCCAGGGTTGCGGCCGGGTGTTCCGAACTCGTCAGTTCCACC
ACGGGTCCGCCAGATACAGAGCTAGTTAGCTAACTAGTACCGACGCAGGCGCATAAAATCAGTCATAGAC
ACTAGACAATCGGACAGACACAGATAAGTTGCTGGCCAGCTTACCTCCCGGTGGTGGGTCGGTGGTCCCT
GGGCAGGGGTCTCCCGATCCCGGACGAGCCCCCAAATGAAAGACCCCCGCTGACGGGTAGTCAATCACTC
AGAGGAGACCCTCCCAAGGAACAGCGAGACCACAAGTCGGATGCAACTGCAAGAGGGTTTATTGGATACA
CGGGTACCCGGGCGACTCAGTCAATCGGAGGACTGGCGCGCCGAGTGAGGGGTTGTGGGCTCTTTTATTG
AGCTCGGGGAGCAGAAGCGCGCGAACAGAAGCGAGAAGCGAACTGATTGGTTAGTTCAAATAAGGCACAG
GGTCATTTCAGGTCCTTGGGGCACCCTGGAAACATCTGATGGTTCTCTAGAAACTGCTGAGGGCTGGACC
GCATCTGGGGACCATCTGTTCTTGGCCCTGAGCCGGGGCAGGAACTGCTTACCACAGATATCCTGTTTGG
CCCATATTCAGCTGTTCCATCTGTTCTTGGCCCTGAGCCGGGGCAGGAACTGCTTACCACAGATATCCTG
TTTGGCCCATATTCAGCTGTTCCATCTGTTCCTGACCTTGATCTGAACTTTTCTATTCTCAGTTATGTAT
TTTTCCATGCCTTGCAAAATGGCGTTACTTAAGCTAGCTTGCCAAACCTACAGGTGGGGTCTTTCACATG
TATATGTCAAAAATAAAAATCAACTAATTGACTAGTAATTAATATGACTGGCATAATGGGAAATTGATCC
TGACAGATGCAAACTGGCTTCTCAGCAGCGCATTTATGTTGTCAACTGAGGAAGGAAACGTTAATGACAG
AAACTCTAAGTAATTTCCACGTTTATCTATTTTTATTTATACTAGCTTTGGTAACAGGAATATTGCAGCA
TTCATGCACATTGAAACCCTTATGAAATAAAAACATCTGTGCATTTAAAATGGAATTAACATTTTAAATG
TTAAAAAAAGCTGGCTTAGCTTCCCCCCGCCCCCTAGGGCATAGAACAAGTCAAATGCTTTATATATTTG
AGTTTGGGATGTATTAGGAAACTCCTAAGAGCAAAGCTAGCTTGGCGTAATCATGGTCATAGCTGTTTCC
TGTGTGAAATTGTTATCCGCTCACAATTCCACACAACATACGAGCCGGAAGCATAAAGTGTAAAGCCTGG
GGTGCCTAATGAGTGAGCTAACTCACATTAATTGCGTTGCGCTCACTGCCCGCTTTCCAGTCGGGAAACC
TGTCGTGCCAGCTGCATTAATGAATCGGCCAACGCGCGGGGAGAGGCGGTTTGCGTATTGGGCGCTCTTC
CGCTTCCTCGCTCACTGACTCGCTGCGCTCGGTCGTTCGGCTGCGGCGAGCGGTATCAGCTCACTCAAAG
GCGGTAATACGGTTATCCACAGAATCAGGGGATAACGCAGGAAAGAACATGTGAGCAAAAGGCCAGCAAA
AGGCCAGGAACCGTAAAAAGGCCGCGTTGCTGGCGTTTTTCCATAGGCTCCGCCCCCCTGACGAGCATCA
CAAAAATCGACGCTCAAGTCAGAGGTGGCGAAACCCGACAGGACTATAAAGATACCAGGCGTTTCCCCCT
GGAAGCTCCCTCGTGCGCTCTCCTGTTCCGACCCTGCCGCTTACCGGATACCTGTCCGCCTTTCTCCCTT
CGGGAAGCGTGGCGCTTTCTCATAGCTCACGCTGTAGGTATCTCAGTTCGGTGTAGGTCGTTCGCTCCAA
GCTGGGCTGTGTGCACGAACCCCCCGTTCAGCCCGACCGCTGCGCCTTATCCGGTAACTATCGTCTTGAG
TCCAACCCGGTAAGACACGACTTATCGCCACTGGCAGCAGCCACTGGTAACAGGATTAGCAGAGCGAGGT
ATGTAGGCGGTGCTACAGAGTTCTTGAAGTGGTGGCCTAACTACGGCTACACTAGAAGAACAGTATTTGG
TATCTGCGCTCTGCTGAAGCCAGTTACCTTCGGAAAAAGAGTTGGTAGCTCTTGATCCGGCAAACAAACC
ACCGCTGGTAGCGGTGGTTTTTTTGTTTGCAAGCAGCAGATTACGCGCAGAAAAAAAGGATCTCAAGAAG
ATCCTTTGATCTTTTCTACGGGGTCTGACGCTCAGTGGAACGAAAACTCACGTTAAGGGATTTTTGTCAT
GAGATTATCAAAAAGGATCTTCACCTAGATCCTTTTAAATTAAAAATGAAGTTTTAAATCAATCTAAAGT
ATATATGAGTAAACTTGGTCTGACAGTTACCAATGCTTAATCAGTGAGGCACCTATCTCAGCGATCTGTC
TATTTCGTTCATCCATAGTTGCCTGACTCCCCGTCGTGTAGATAACTACGATACGGGAGGGCTTACCATC
TGGCCCCAGTGCTGCAATGATACCGCGAGACCCACGCTCACCGGCTCCAGATTTATCAGCAATAAACCAG
CCAGCCGGAAGGGCCGAGCGCAGAAGTGGTCCTGCAACTTTATCCGCCTCCATCCAGTCTATTAATTGTT
GCCGGGAAGCTAGAGTAAGTAGTTCGCCAGTTAATAGTTTGCGCAACGTTGTTGCCATTGCTACAGGCAT
CGTGGTGTCACGCTCGTCGTTTGGTATGGCTTCATTCAGCTCCGGTTCCCAACGATCAAGGCGAGTTACA
TGATCCCCCATGTTGTGCAAAAAAGCGGTTAGCTCCTTCGGTCCTCCGATCGTTGTCAGAAGTAAGTTGG
CCGCAGTGTTATCACTCATGGTTATGGCAGCACTGCATAATTCTCTTACTGTCATGCCATCCGTAAGATG
CTTTTCTGTGACTGGTGAGTACTCAACCAAGTCATTCTGAGAATAGTGTATGCGGCGACCGAGTTGCTCT
TGCCCGGCGTCAATACGGGATAATACCGCGCCACATAGCAGAACTTTAAAAGTGCTCATCATTGGAAAAC
GTTCTTCGGGGCGAAAACTCTCAAGGATCTTACCGCTGTTGAGATCCAGTTCGATGTAACCCACTCGTGC
ACCCAACTGATCTTCAGCATCTTTTACTTTCACCAGCGTTTCTGGGTGAGCAAAAACAGGAAGGCAAAAT
GCCGCAAAAAAGGGAATAAGGGCGACACGGAAATGTTGAATACTCATACTCTTCCTTTTTCAATATTATT
GAAGCATTTATCAGGGTTATTGTCTCATGAGCGGATACATATTTGAATGTATTTAGAAAAATAAACAAAT
AGGGGTTCCGCGCACATTTCCCCGAAAAGTGCCACCTGACGTCTAAGAAACCATTATTATCATGACATTA
ACCTATAAAAATAGGCGTATCACGAGGCCCTTTCGTCTCGCGCGTTTCGGTGATGACGGTGAAAACCTCT
GACACATGCAGCTCCCGGAGACGGTCACAGCTTGTCTGTAAGCGGATGCCGGGAGCAGACAAGCCCGTCA
GGGCGCGTCAGCGGGTGTTGGCGGGTGTCGGGGCTGGCTTAACTATGCGGCATCAGAGCAGATTGTACTG
AGAGTGCACCATATGCGGTGTGAAATACCGCACAGATGCGTAAGGAGAAAATACCGCATCAGGCGCCATT
CGCCATTCAGGCTGCGCAACTGTTGGGAAGGGCGATCGGTGCGGGCCTCTTCGCTATTACGCCAGCTGGC
GAAAGGGGGATGTGCTGCAAGGCGATTAAGTTGGGTAACGCCAGGGTTTTCCCAGTCACGACGTTGTAAA
ACGACGGCCAGTGAATTAATTCCAAGCTAAGTGAAAGACTCTGTCTCAAAAACCAACCTGACACCTGAGC
CGGAGCGTTGCCTCTCACTACCATAAATATATATACACAACACACACACAC
Features (pLannotate 1.2.2; 27 found; start..end, strand, type, name):
    591..788     -  LTR            3' LTR (ΔU3) (fragment): self-inactivating 3' long terminal repeat (LTR) from Moloney murine leukemia virus
    792..828     -  LTR            3' LTR (ΔU3) (fragment): self-inactivating 3' long terminal repeat (LTR) from Moloney murine leukemia virus
    870..967     -  CDS            env (fragment): murine leukemia virus gPr80 envelope polyprotein precursor; env; proteolytically cleaved into gp70SU and p15TM subunits
    975..1022    -  protein_bind   FRT: FLP-mediated recombination occurs in the 8-bp core sequence TCTAGAAA (Turan and Bode, 2011). FLP recombinase from the Saccharomyces cerevisiae 2μ plasmid
   1064..1379    +  promoter       TRE3GV promoter (fragment): 3rd-generation Tet-responsive promoter that can be activated by binding of Tet-On® 3G, optimized for retroviral and lentiviral vectors
   1660..1743    +  CDS            ATF4 (fragment): ATF4_HUMAN - Also known as CREB2 From Homo sapiens (Human).
   1780..1836    +  CDS            GCN4_v4: GCN4 peptide optimized to improve solubility while preserving binding to an scFv-GFP fusion protein (Tanenbaum et al., 2014)
   2154..2177    +  CDS            GCN4_v4 (fragment): GCN4 peptide optimized to improve solubility while preserving binding to an scFv-GFP fusion protein (Tanenbaum et al., 2014)
   2446..2468    +  CDS            GCN4_v4 (fragment): GCN4 peptide optimized to improve solubility while preserving binding to an scFv-GFP fusion protein (Tanenbaum et al., 2014)
   3526..4455    +  CDS            hRluc: Renilla luciferase human codon-optimized
   4456..4779    +  CDS            DD: destabilization domain that can be stabilized by Shield1 in the ProteoTuner™ system L106P mutant of FKBP12
   6312..6446    -  polyA_signal   SV40 poly(A) signal: SV40 polyadenylation signal
   6469..6552    -  CDS            large T antigen (fragment): large T antigen from SV40 (simian virus 40)
   6624..7033    -  CDS            gag (truncated) (fragment): truncated Moloney murine leukemia virus (MMLV) gag gene lacking the start codon
   7123..7211    -  misc_feature   MESV Ψ (fragment): packaging signal of murine embryonic stem cell virus
   7263..7462    -  misc_feature   MMLV Ψ: packaging signal of Moloney murine leukemia virus (MMLV)
   7525..8116    -  LTR            LTR: long terminal repeat from Moloney murine leukemia virus
   8548..8570    -  protein_bind   lac operator (fragment): The lac repressor binds to the lac operator to inhibit transcription in E. coli. This inhibition can be relieved by adding lactose or isopropyl-β-D-thiogalactopyranoside (IPTG). lac repressor encoded by lacI
   8574..8604    -  promoter       lac promoter: promoter for the E. coli lac operon
   8619..8640    -  protein_bind   CAP binding site: CAP binding activates transcription in the presence of cAMP. E. coli catabolite activator protein
   8653..8745    -  CDS            lacI (fragment): lac repressor; lacI; The lac repressor binds to the lac operator to inhibit transcription in E. coli. This inhibition can be relieved by adding lactose or isopropyl-β-D-thiogalactopyranoside (IPTG).
   8928..9516    -  rep_origin     ori: high-copy-number ColE1/pMB1/pBR322/pUC origin of replication
   9687..10547   -  CDS            AmpR: β-lactamase; bla; confers resistance to ampicillin, carbenicillin, and related antibiotics
  10548..10652   -  promoter       AmpR promoter: bla
  10747..10782   +  CDS            rop (fragment): Rop protein, which maintains plasmids at low copy number; rop
  10884..10983   +  misc_feature   bom (fragment): basis of mobility region from pBR322
  10989..11146   -  CDS            lacZα (fragment): LacZα fragment of β-galactosidase; lacZ fragment
