[The description below was written by a language model from this plasmid's Addgene catalogue record and pLannotate feature annotations shown in this document.]
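Description:
pSF4 TetCMV ATF4(5'UTR)-SunTag-Renilla-FKBP-Stop-24xMS2v5-CTE-polyA is an 11.3 kb mammalian expression plasmid encoding an mRNA reporter for single-molecule imaging of translation. It is propagated in E. coli as a high-copy plasmid through a ColE1/pUC-type origin with ampicillin selection. The pSF4 backbone carries Moloney murine leukemia virus elements (a 5' LTR, Ψ packaging signals, truncated gag, and fragments of a self-inactivating ΔU3 3' LTR). These lie in the opposite orientation to the reporter cassette, consistent with a reverse-oriented expression unit within a retroviral frame. An FRT site sits just upstream of the promoter. The record does not say whether retroviral delivery or FLP-mediated integration is the intended route.

The reporter is driven by a tetracycline-responsive CMV-type promoter, annotated as a TRE3G-family fragment, so transcription depends on a Tet transactivator and inducer. The transcript begins with the 5'UTR of human ATF4, and the SunTag array and Renilla luciferase are placed in frame with the main ATF4 start codon. Translation of the reporter should therefore follow the regulatory behaviour of the ATF4 leader. The SunTag consists of repeated GCN4 peptide epitopes, of which only a few were individually annotated. These epitopes are bound by a fluorescent scFv fusion as the nascent chain emerges, marking translating mRNAs. Human codon-optimized Renilla luciferase gives a bulk enzymatic readout. It is fused to an FKBP12-derived destabilization domain, which promotes turnover of the finished protein and so limits background from mature reporter.

According to the construct name, the stop codon is followed by 24 MS2v5 stem-loops for labelling the mRNA with a fluorescent MS2 coat protein, then a CTE RNA export element and a polyadenylation signal. These 3'UTR elements are not annotated in the feature table. The associated publication used such reporters to examine translation of mRNAs localized to stress granules.
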