Addgene plasmid #164615: pSF4 TetCMV ATF4(5'UTR)-SunTag-Renilla-FKBP-Stop-24xMS2v5-CTE-polyA
Purpose: Expresses ATF4(5'UTR)-SunTag-Renilla mRNA reporter under tetracycline-inducible promoter. SunTag and Renilla luciferase are in frame with the main start codon of ATF4.
Depositing lab: Jeffrey Chao. Depositing organization: Friedrich Miescher Institute for Biomedical Research. Publication: Single-Molecule Imaging Reveals Translation of mRNAs Localized to Stress Granules. Mateju D, Eichenberger B, Voigt F, Eglinger J, Roth G, Chao JA. Cell. 2020 Dec 23;183(7):1801-1812.e13. doi: 10.1016/j.cell.2020.11.010. Epub 2020 Dec 11. PubMed 33308477.
Backbone
  Vector backbone: pSF4
  Vector type: Mammalian Expression, Bacterial Expression
Growth in bacteria
  Bacterial resistance: Ampicillin, 100 μg/mL
  Growth temperature: 37°C
  Growth strain: NEB Stable
  Copy number: High Copy
Gene/Insert
  Gene/Insert name: Renilla luciferase
  Species: Renilla reniformis
  Promoter: TetCMV
  Tag / fusion protein: SunTag (N terminal on insert); 24xMS2v5 (3'UTR)
  Cloning method: Restriction Enzyme; 5′ cloning site HindIII (not destroyed); 3′ cloning site RsrII (not destroyed)
  Sequencing primers: 5′ Ggctcgtactctataggc
Terms and licenses: Academic/Nonprofit Terms; Industry Terms: Not Available to Industry
How to cite: pSF4 TetCMV ATF4(5'UTR)-SunTag-Renilla-FKBP-Stop-24xMS2v5-CTE-polyA was a gift from Jeffrey Chao (Addgene plasmid # 164615 ; http://n2t.net/addgene:164615 ; RRID:Addgene_164615)
